Addgene plasmid #246449: pEV746
Purpose: The plasmid comprises an indicible transcriptional unit encoding Gal4-VPR
Depositing lab: Ron Weiss. Depositing organization: Massachusetts Institute of Technology. Publication: Customizable gene sensing and response without altering endogenous coding sequences. Caliendo F, Vitu E, Wang J, Kuo SH, Sandt H, Enghuus CN, Tordoff J, Estrada N, Collins JJ, Weiss R. Nat Chem Biol. 2024 Sep 12. doi: 10.1038/s41589-024-01733-y. PubMed 39266721.
Backbone
  Vector backbone: S[1-2]
  Vector type: Synthetic Biology
Growth in bacteria
  Bacterial resistance: Ampicillin, 100 μg/mL
  Growth temperature: 37°C
  Growth strain: DH5alpha
  Copy number: High Copy
Gene/Insert
  Gene/Insert name: Gal4-VPR (alt name: [2xgRNA1-BS]miniYB_TATA-[Kozak-3]-Gal4-VPR)
  Species: Synthetic
  Mutation: Mutated Kozak sequence
  Promoter: miniYB
  Cloning method: Golden Gate
Terms and licenses: Academic/Nonprofit Terms; Industry Terms: Not Available to Industry
How to cite: pEV746 was a gift from Ron Weiss (Addgene plasmid # 246449 ; http://n2t.net/addgene:246449 ; RRID:Addgene_246449)
