[The description below was written by a language model from this plasmid's Addgene catalogue record and pLannotate feature annotations shown in this document.]
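Description:
pEV746 is a 5.2 kb synthetic-biology plasmid assembled by Golden Gate cloning into a backbone recorded as S[1-2]. It is propagated in E. coli at high copy from a ColE1/pUC-type origin and selected with ampicillin through the β-lactamase gene and its native promoter. No mammalian selection marker or viral element is annotated. A very short match to the AAVS1 left homology arm is only a fragment and should not be read as a functional targeting arm.

The payload is a single inducible transcriptional unit encoding Gal4-VPR. According to the insert name, two copies of a guide RNA binding site (gRNA1-BS) sit upstream of a minimal YB_TATA promoter, which the annotation picks up as a fragment of a minimal TATA-box promoter with low basal activity. A minimal promoter of this kind is essentially silent until an activator is recruited to the upstream sites, presumably a guide-RNA-directed CRISPR-type activator, although the record does not name it. The open reading frame is preceded by a deliberately mutated Kozak sequence (Kozak-3), a change that typically tunes translation initiation strength. It fuses the yeast GAL4 DNA-binding domain to the tripartite VPR activator, seen in the feature table as VP16-repeat, human RELA/p65 and Epstein-Barr virus Rta activation domain segments. A small attB1-like scar lies between the domains, and transcription ends at a bovine growth hormone polyadenylation signal.

Once induced, Gal4-VPR could drive downstream promoters bearing GAL4 (UAS) binding sites, making the plasmid a relay or amplifier module in layered gene circuits. This fits the associated work on customizable sensing of and response to endogenous gene activity.
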