Features (pLannotate 1.2.2; 11 found; start..end, strand, type, name):
     95..955     -  CDS            AmpR: β-lactamase; bla; confers resistance to ampicillin, carbenicillin, and related antibiotics
    956..1060    -  promoter       AmpR promoter: bla
   1734..1759    +  misc_feature   HA-L (fragment): left homology arm from the adeno-associated virus integration site (AAVS1) within intron 1 of the human PPP1R12C gene
   1812..1828    +  promoter       minP (fragment): minimal TATA-box promoter with low basal activity
   1892..2331    +  CDS            GAL4 DNA binding domain (fragment): DNA binding domain of the GAL4 transcriptional activator; Saccharomyces cerevisiae GAL4 (truncated)
   2404..2428    +  protein_bind   attB1: mutant version of attB; recombination site for the Gateway® BP reaction BP Clonase™
   2578..2594    +  CDS            VP96 (fragment): 6 tandem repeats of the minimal activation domain of herpes simplex virus VP16 (Cheng et al., 2013)
   2659..3438    +  CDS            RELA (fragment): TF65_HUMAN - Also known as NFKB3. Experimental evidence at protein level: Swiss-Prot protein existence level 1. NF-kappa-B is a pleiotropic transcription factor present in almost all cell types and is the endpoint of a series of signal transduction events that are initiated by a vast array of stimuli related to many biological processes such as inflammation, immunity, differentiation, cell growth, tumorigenesis and apoptosis. NF-kappa-B is a homo- or heterodimeric complex formed by the Rel-like domain- containing proteins RELA/p65, RELB, NFKB1/p105, NFKB1/p50, REL and NFKB2/p52. The heterodime
   3457..4026    +  CDS            Rta AD: transcriptional activation domain from the human herpesvirus 4 (Epstein-Barr virus) replication and transcription activator Rta/BRLF1 (Hardwick et al., 1992; Chavez et al., 2015)
   4067..4291    +  polyA_signal   bGH poly(A) signal: bovine growth hormone polyadenylation signal
   4553..5141    -  rep_origin     ori: high-copy-number ColE1/pMB1/pBR322/pUC origin of replication
>Addgene plasmid #246449 | pEV746 | addgene full sequence | sequence record 492310 | Addgene NGS Result
GATTATCAAAAAGGATCTTCACCTAGATCCTTTTAAATTAAAAATGAAGTTTTAAATCAATCTAAAGTAT
ATATGAGTAAACTTGGTCTGACAGTTACCAATGCTTAATCAGTGAGGCACCTATCTCAGCGATCTGTCTA
TTTCGTTCATCCATAGTTGCCTGACTCCCCGTCGTGTAGATAACTACGATACGGGAGGGCTTACCATCTG
GCCCCAGTGCTGCAATGATACCGCGAGAACCACGCTCACCGGCTCCAGATTTATCAGCAATAAACCAGCC
AGCCGGAAGGGCCGAGCGCAGAAGTGGTCCTGCAACTTTATCCGCCTCCATCCAGTCTATTAATTGTTGC
CGGGAAGCTAGAGTAAGTAGTTCGCCAGTTAATAGTTTGCGCAACGTTGTTGCCATTGCTACAGGCATCG
TGGTGTCACGCTCGTCGTTTGGTATGGCTTCATTCAGCTCCGGTTCCCAACGATCAAGGCGAGTTACATG
ATCCCCCATGTTGTGCAAAAAAGCGGTTAGCTCCTTCGGTCCTCCGATCGTTGTCAGAAGTAAGTTGGCC
GCAGTGTTATCACTCATGGTTATGGCAGCACTGCATAATTCTCTTACTGTCATGCCATCCGTAAGATGCT
TTTCTGTGACTGGTGAGTACTCAACCAAGTCATTCTGAGAATAGTGTATGCGGCGACCGAGTTGCTCTTG
CCCGGCGTCAATACGGGATAATACCGCGCCACATAGCAGAACTTTAAAAGTGCTCATCATTGGAAAACGT
TCTTCGGGGCGAAAACTCTCAAGGATCTTACCGCTGTTGAGATCCAGTTCGATGTAACCCACTCGTGCAC
CCAACTGATCTTCAGCATCTTTTACTTTCACCAGCGTTTCTGGGTGAGCAAAAACAGGAAGGCAAAATGC
CGCAAAAAAGGGAATAAGGGCGACACGGAAATGTTGAATACTCATACTCTTCCTTTTTCAATATTATTGA
AGCATTTATCAAGGTTATTGTCTCATGAGCGGATACATATTTGAATGTATTTAGAAAAATAAACAAATAG
GGGTTCCGCGCACGAATTGGCCAGCGCTGCATTACCCTGTTATCCCTAACCGGTTTACCGAGCTCTTATT
GGTTTTCAAACTTCATTGACTGTGCCGCTCTTCAACCGGAGTTCTGCAATTCATGTGATCTGCGCCTGGG
AGCTCACGGGGACAGCCCCCCCCCAAAGCCCCCAGGGATGTAATTACGTCCCTCCCCCGCTAGGGGGCAG
CAGCGAGCCGCCCGGGGCTCCGCTCCGGTCCGGCGCTCCCCCCGCATCCCCGAGCCGGCAGCGTGCGGGG
ACAGCCCGGGCACGGGGAAGGTGGCACGGGATCGCTTTCCTCTGAACGCTTCTCGCTGCTCTTTGAGCCT
GCAGACACCTGGGGGGATACGGGGAAAAAGCTAGGCTGAAAGAGGATCTTAGAATGACACGCGCCTGGGA
GCTCACGGGGACAGCCCCCCCCCAAAGCCCCCAGGGATGTAATTACGTCCCTCCCCCGCTAGGGGGCAGC
AGCGAGCCGCCCGGGGCTCCGCTCCGGTCCGGCGCTCCCCCCGCATCCCCGAGCCGGCAGCGTGCGGGGA
CAGCCCGGGCACGGGGAAGGTGGCACGGGATCGCTTTCCTCTGAACGCTTCTCGCTGCTCTTTGAGCCTG
CAGACACCTGGGGGGATACGGGGAAAAAGCTGGATCATAACTCGACGTGCATACTGTCCCCTCCACCCCA
CAGTGGGGCATAGCGCCGGCCGCGCCGTCCCCTCCACCCCACAGTGGGGCACCATATGCTCTAGAGGGTA
TATAATGGGGGCCAAATGCTAGTCTACTACCAGAGCTCATCGCTAGCGCTACCGGTCAGGTGCCTTTATG
GTGAAGCTACTGTCCTCTATCGAACAAGCATGCGATATTTGCCGACTTAAAAAGCTCAAGTGCTCCAAAG
AAAAACCGAAGTGCGCCAAGTGTCTGAAGAACAACTGGGAGTGTCGCTACTCTCCCAAAACCAAAAGGTC
CCCGCTGACTAGGGCACATCTGACAGAAGTGGAATCAAGGCTAGAAAGACTGGAACAGCTATTTCTACTG
ATTTTTCCTCGAGAGGACCTTGACATGATTTTGAAAATGGATTCTTTACAGGATATAAAAGCATTGTTAA
CAGGATTATTTGTACAAGATAATGTGAATAAAGATGCCGTCACAGATAGATTGGCTTCAGTGGAGACTGA
TATGCCTCTAACATTGAGACAGCATAGAATAAGTGCGACATCATCATCGGAAGAGAGTAGTAACAAAGGT
CAAAGACAGTTGACTGTATCGATGGGCCCCAAGAAGAAGAGGAAGGTGGGATCTGGCTCGCCAGGGATCC
GTCGACTTGACGCGTTGATATCAACAAGTTTGTACAAAAAAGCAGGCTACAAAGAGGCCAGCGGTTCCGG
ACGGGCTGACGCATTGGACGATTTTGATCTGGATATGCTGGGAAGTGACGCCCTCGATGATTTTGACCTT
GACATGCTTGGTTCGGATGCCCTTGATGACTTTGACCTCGACATGCTCGGCAGTGACGCCCTTGATGATT
TCGACCTGGACATGCTGATTAACTCTAGAAGTTCCGGATCTCCGAAAAAGAAACGCAAAGTTGGTAGCCA
GTACCTGCCCGACACCGACGACCGGCACCGGATCGAGGAAAAGCGGAAGCGGACCTACGAGACATTCAAG
AGCATCATGAAGAAGTCCCCCTTCAGCGGCCCCACCGACCCTAGACCTCCACCTAGAAGAATCGCCGTGC
CCAGCAGATCCAGCGCCAGCGTGCCAAAACCTGCCCCCCAGCCTTACCCCTTCACCAGCAGCCTGAGCAC
CATCAACTACGACGAGTTCCCTACCATGGTGTTCCCCAGCGGCCAGATCTCTCAGGCCTCTGCTCTGGCT
CCAGCCCCTCCTCAGGTGCTGCCTCAGGCTCCTGCTCCTGCACCAGCTCCAGCCATGGTGTCTGCACTGG
CTCAGGCACCAGCACCCGTGCCTGTGCTGGCTCCTGGACCTCCACAGGCTGTGGCTCCACCAGCCCCTAA
ACCTACACAGGCCGGCGAGGGCACACTGTCTGAAGCTCTGCTGCAGCTGCAGTTCGACGACGAGGATCTG
GGAGCCCTGCTGGGAAACAGCACCGATCCTGCCGTGTTCACCGACCTGGCCAGCGTGGACAACAGCGAGT
TCCAGCAGCTGCTGAACCAGGGCATCCCTGTGGCCCCTCACACCACCGAGCCCATGCTGATGGAATACCC
CGAGGCCATCACCCGGCTCGTGACAGGCGCTCAGAGGCCTCCTGATCCAGCTCCTGCCCCTCTGGGAGCA
CCAGGCCTGCCTAATGGACTGCTGTCTGGCGACGAGGACTTCAGCTCTATCGCCGATATGGATTTCTCAG
CCTTGCTGGGCTCTGGCAGCGGCAGCCGGGATTCCAGGGAAGGGATGTTTTTGCCGAAGCCTGAGGCCGG
CTCCGCTATTAGTGACGTGTTTGAGGGCCGCGAGGTGTGCCAGCCAAAACGAATCCGGCCATTTCATCCT
CCAGGAAGTCCATGGGCCAACCGCCCACTCCCCGCCAGCCTCGCACCAACACCAACCGGTCCAGTACATG
AGCCAGTCGGGTCACTGACCCCGGCACCAGTCCCTCAGCCACTGGATCCAGCGCCCGCAGTGACTCCCGA
GGCCAGTCACCTGTTGGAGGATCCCGATGAAGAGACGAGCCAGGCTGTCAAAGCCCTTCGGGAGATGGCC
GATACTGTGATTCCCCAGAAGGAAGAGGCTGCAATCTGTGGCCAAATGGACCTTTCCCATCCGCCCCCAA
GGGGCCATCTGGATGAGCTGACAACCACACTTGAGTCCATGACCGAGGATCTGAACCTGGACTCACCCCT
GACCCCGGAATTGAACGAGATTCTGGATACCTTCCTGAACGACGAGTGCCTCTTGCATGCCATGCATATC
AGCACAGGACTGTCCATCTTCGACACATCTCTGTTTTGAGCTTCCACTGGATTGTACAATTACCAACCAG
CCTCGACTGTGCCTTCTAGTTGCCAGCCATCTGTTGTTTGCCCCTCCCCCGTGCCTTCCTTGACCCTGGA
AGGTGCCACTCCCACTGTCCTTTCCTAATAAAATGAGGAAATTGCATCGCATTGTCTGAGTAGGTGTCAT
TCTATTCTGGGGGGTGGGGTGGGGCAGGACAGCAAGGGGGAGGATTGGGAAGACAATAGCAGGCATGCTG
GGGATGCGGTGGGCTCTATGGCGCTCGCTGAAGAGCGGTGCGTTTTTATGCTTGTAGTATTGTATAATGT
TTTTAAGATCCTTAATTAATAGGGATAACAGGGTAATATCTTGCCCTGCACGAATACCAGCGACCCCTTG
CCCAAATACTTGCCGTGGGCCTCGGCCTGAGAGCCAAAACACTTGATGCGGAAGAAGTCGGTGCGCTCCT
GCTTGTCGCCGGCATCGTTGCGCCACATCTAGGATCTGCCAGGAACCGTAAAAAGGCCGCGTTGCTGGCG
TTTTTCCATAGGCTCCGCCCCCCTGACGAGCATCACAAAAATCGACGCTCAAGTCAGAGGTGGCGAAACC
CGACAGGACTATAAAGATACCAGGCGTTTCCCCCTGGAAGCTCCCTCGTGCGCTCTCCTGTTCCGACCCT
GCCGCTTACCGGATACCTGTCCGCCTTTCTCCCTTCGGGAAGCGTGGCGCTTTCTCATAGCTCACGCTGT
AGGTATCTCAGTTCGGTGTAGGTCGTTCGCTCCAAGCTGGGCTGTGTGCACGAACCCCCCGTTCAGCCCG
ACCGCTGCGCCTTATCCGGTAACTATCGTCTTGAGTCCAACCCGGTAAGACACGACTTATCGCCACTGGC
AGCAGCCACTGGTAACAGGATTAGCAGAGCGAGGTATGTAGGCGGTGCTACAGAGTTCTTGAAGTGGTGG
CCTAACTACGGCTACACTAGAAGAACAGTATTTGGTATCTGCGCTCTGCTGAAGCCAGTTACCTTCGGAA
AAAGAGTTGGTAGCTCTTGATCCGGCAAACAAACCACCGCTGGTAGCGGTGGTTTTTTTGTTTGCAAGCA
GCAGATTACGCGCAGAAAAAAAGGATCTCAAGAAGATCCTTTGATCTTTTCTACGGGGTCTGACGCTCAG
TGGAACGAAAACTCACGTTAAGGGATTTTGGTCATGA
